Addgene plasmid #43099: I-GAGA
Depositing lab: Chad Cowan & Kiran Musunuru. Depositing organization: Harvard University. Publication: A TALEN Genome-Editing System for Generating Human Stem Cell-Based Disease Models. Ding Q, Lee YK, Schaefer EA, Peters DT, Veres A, Kim K, Kuperwasser N, Motola DL, Meissner TB, Hendriks WT, Trevisan M, Gupta RM, Moisan A, Banks E, Friesen M, Schinzel RT, Xia F, Tang A, Xia Y, Figueroa E, Wann A, Ahfeldt T, Daheron L, Zhang F, Rubin LL, Peng LF, Chung RT, Musunuru K, Cowan CA. Cell Stem Cell. 2012 Dec 12. pii: S1934-5909(12)00645-5. doi: 10.1016/j.stem.2012.11.011. PubMed 23246482.
Backbone
  Vector backbone: pCRII-TOPO
  Backbone manufacturer: Invitrogen
  Backbone size w/o insert (bp): 3973
  Vector type: Bacterial Cloning
Growth in bacteria
  Bacterial resistance: Ampicillin and Kanamycin, 100 & 50 μg/mL
  Growth temperature: 37°C
  Growth strain: Top10
  Copy number: High Copy
Gene/Insert
  Gene/Insert name: I-GAGA
  Species: Synthetic
  Insert size (bp): 424
  Cloning method: TOPO Cloning
  Sequencing primers: 5′ T7; 3′ M13-rev
Terms and licenses: Academic/Nonprofit Terms; Industry Terms: Not Available to Industry
How to cite: I-GAGA was a gift from Chad Cowan & Kiran Musunuru (Addgene plasmid # 43099 ; http://n2t.net/addgene:43099 ; RRID:Addgene_43099)
