[The description below was written by a language model from this plasmid's Addgene catalogue record.]
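Description:
I-GAGA is a bacterial cloning plasmid built on the commercial pCRII-TOPO backbone (about 4.0 kb without insert), into which a 424 bp synthetic fragment was placed by TOPO cloning. It is a high-copy plasmid propagated in E. coli, and it can be selected with both ampicillin and kanamycin, consistent with the dual resistance markers carried by this backbone. The insert lies between the T7 and M13-reverse priming sites of the vector, which are the positions recorded for sequence verification. The vector type is listed only as bacterial cloning, and no expression elements for the insert are recorded, so the plasmid appears to serve as a storage and amplification vehicle for the fragment rather than as an expression construct.

The record gives the insert only the name I-GAGA and the species "synthetic"; it does not spell out its composition. The associated publication describes a TALEN genome-editing system for generating human stem cell-based disease models. In that context, the insert size is roughly what four ~102 bp TAL effector repeats would occupy, and the name is plausibly a position label ("I") followed by a four-nucleotide target (G-A-G-A). This suggests that the plasmid is one member of a library of pre-assembled multi-repeat modules used to build custom TALE DNA-binding arrays. That interpretation is an inference from the name, size and publication title rather than something the catalogue fields state. No feature table was provided, so the repeat identities, flanking assembly sites and orientation of the insert cannot be confirmed from the record.
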