>Addgene plasmid #43099 | I-GAGA | depositor partial sequence | sequence record 58364 | I-GAGA sequence 424 bps
CGTCTCCTGACCCCAGAGCAGGTCGTGGCAATCGCGAGCAATAACGGCGGAAAACAGGCTTTGGAAACGG
TGCAGAGGCTCCTTCCAGTGCTGTGCCAAGCGCACGGACTCACCCCAGAGCAGGTCGTGGCAATCGCCTC
CAACATTGGCGGGAAACAGGCACTCGAGACTGTCCAGCGCCTGCTTCCCGTGCTGTGCCAAGCGCACGGC
CTCACCCCAGAGCAGGTCGTGGCAATCGCGAGCAATAACGGCGGAAAACAGGCTTTGGAAACGGTGCAGA
GGCTCCTTCCAGTGCTGTGCCAAGCGCACGGATTAACCCCAGAGCAGGTCGTGGCAATCGCCTCCAACAT
TGGCGGGAAACAGGCACTCGAGACTGTCCAGCGCCTGCTTCCCGTGCTGTGCCAAGCGCACGGCTTAAGA
GACG
