>Addgene plasmid #43099 | I-GAGA | addgene partial sequence | sequence record 60368 | M13-F20 5'-TGTAAAACGACGGCCAGT-3'
CTATAGGGCGAATTGGGCCCTCTAGATGCATGCTCGAGCGGCCGCCAGTGTGATGGATATCTGCAGAATT
CGCCCTTATATAGATGCCGTCCTAGCGCGTCTCCTGACCCCAGAGCAGGTCGTGGCAATCGCGAGCAATA
ACGGCGGAAAACAGGCTTTGGAAACGGTGCAGAGGCTCCTTCCAGTGCTGTGCCAAGCGCACGGACTCAC
CCCAGAGCAGGTCGTGGCAATCGCCTCCAACATTGGCGGGAAACAGGCACTCGAGACTGTCCAGCGCCTG
CTTCCCGTGCTGTGCCAAGCGCACGGCCTCACCCCAGAGCAGGTCGTGGCAATCGCGAGCAATAACGGCG
GAAAACAGGCTTTGGAAACGGTGCAGAGGCTCCTTCCAGTGCTGTGCCAAGCGCACGGATTAACCCCAGA
GCAGGTCGTGGCAATCGCCTCCAACATTGGCGGGAAACAGGCACTCGAGACTGTCCAGCGCCTGCTTCCC
GTGCTGTGCCAAGCGCACGGCTTAAGAGACGTGGGCACAGGAAAGATACTTAAGGGCGAATTCCAGCACA
CTGGCGGCCGTTACTAGTGGATCCGAGCTCGGTACCAAGCTTGGCGTAATCATGGTCATAGCTGTTTCCT
GTGTGAAATTGTTATCCGCTCACAATTCCACACAACATACGAGCCGGAAGCATAAAGTGTAAAGCCTGGG
GTGCCTAATGAGTGAGCTAACTCACATTAATTGCGTTGCGCTCACTGCCCGCTTTCCAGTCGGGAAACCT
GTCGTGCCAGCTGCATTAATGAATCGGCCAACGCGCGGGGAGAGGCGGTTTGCGTATTGGGCGCTCTTCC
GCTTCCTCGCTCACTGACTCGCTGCGCTCGGTCGTTCGGCTGCGGCGAGCGGTATCAGCTCACTCAAAGG
CGGTAATACGGTTATCCACAGAATCAGGGGATAA
